>Addgene plasmid #172143 | pJH61 | depositor full sequence | sequence record 333831 | Full Sequence
TGAGATCCTTTTTTTCTGCGCGTAATCTGCTGCTTGCAAACAAAAAAACCACCGCTACCAGCGGTGGTTT
GTTTGCCGGATCAAGAGCTACCACCTCTTTTTCCGAAGGTAACTGGCTTCAGCAGAGCGCAGATACCAAA
TACTGTCCTTCTAGTGTAGCCGTAGTTAGGCCACCACTTCAAGAACTCTGTAGCACCGCCTACATACCTC
GCTCTGCTAATCCTGTTACCAGTGGCTGCTGCCAGTGGCGATAAGTCGTGTCTTACCGGGTTGGACTCAA
GACGATAGTTACCGGATAAGGCGCAGCGGTCGGGCTGAACGGGGGGTTCGTGCACACAGCCCAGCTTGGA
GCGAACGACCTACACCGAACTGAGATACCTACAGCGTGAGCTATGAGAAAGCGCCACGCTTCCCGAAGGG
AGAAAGGCGGACAGGTATCCGGTAAGCGGCAGGGTCGGAACAGGAGAGCGCACGAGGGAGCTTCCAGGGG
GAAACGCCTGGTATCTTTATAGTCCTGTCGGGTTTCGCCACCTCTGACTTGAGCGTCGATTTTTGTGATG
CTCGTCAGGGGGGCGGAGCCTATGGAAAAACGCCAGCAACGCGGCCTTTTTACGGTTCCTGGCCTTTTGC
TGGCCTTTTGCTCACATGTTCTTTCCTGCGTTATCCCCTGATTCTGTGGATAACCGTATTACCGCCTTTG
AGTGAGCTGATACCGCTCGCCGCAGCCGAACGACCGAGCGCAGCGAGTCAGTGAGCGAGGAAGCGGAAGA
GCGCCTGATGCGGTATTTTCTCCTTACGCATCTGTGCGGTATTTCACACCGCATATGGTGCACTCTCAGT
ACAATCTGCTCTGATGCCGCATAGTTAAGCCAGTATACACTCCGCTATCGCTACGTGACTGGGTCATGGC
TGCGCCCCGACACCCGCCAACACCCGCTGACGCGCCCTGACGGGCTTGTCTGCTCCCGGCATCCGCTTAC
AGACAAGCTGTGACCGTCTCCGGGAGCTGCATGTGTCAGAGGTTTTCACCGTCATCACCGAAACGCGCGA
GGCAGCTGCGGTAAAGCTCATCAGCGTGGTCGTGAAGCGATTCACAGATGTCTGCCTGTTCATCCGCGTC
CAGCTCGTTGAGTTTCTCCAGAAGCGTTAATGTCTGGCTTCTGATAAAGCGGGCCATGTTAAGGGCGGTT
TTTTCCTGTTTGGTCACTGATGCCTCCGTGTAAGGGGGATTTCTGTTCATGGGGGTAATGATACCGATGA
AACGAGAGAGGATGCTCACGATACGGGTTACTGATGATGAACAAAGAGGACATCCGGTCAAATAAAACGA
AAGGCTCAGTCGAAAGACTGGGCCTTTCGTTTTGCTGAGGAGACTTAGGGACCCTGATGAAATTCGCCAC
TTGTTAGTGTAATTCGCTAACTCATCCTGGCATGTTGCTGTTGATTCTTCAATCAGATCTTTATAAATCA
AAAAGATAAAAAATTGGCACGCAAATTGTATTAACAGTTCAGCAGGACAATCCTGAACGCAGAAATCAAG
AGGACAACATTACCTGCAGGTGCAGTAAGGAGGAAAAAAAAA
[83 nt withheld, positions 1583-1665]
TAG
[98 nt withheld, positions 1669-1766]
A
[305 nt withheld, positions 1768-2072]
G
[176 nt withheld, positions 2074-2249]
CCAATCGTCTGACCTGCCTCAACCTCCTGTC
[82 nt withheld, positions 2281-2362]
GCTCTGAGGGA
[161 nt withheld, positions 2374-2534]
T
[41 nt withheld, positions 2536-2576]
T
[62 nt withheld, positions 2578-2639]
A
[35 nt withheld, positions 2641-2675]
CCTCCCTCAATCGGTTGAATGTCGCCCTTTTGTCTTTGGCGCTGGTAAACCTTACGAGTTCAGTATCGAC
TGCGATAAGATCAACCTGTTCCGC
[50 nt withheld, positions 2770-2819]
T
[37 nt withheld, positions 2821-2857]
GAAATTTGGAAACTTTTTGCTTACATACCAACCTCCCCAATTTTCCCAAACAGAGGTAATGAAACGTTTG
GTTAAATTAGGTCGCATCTCTGAGGAGTGTGGTTTTGATACCGTATGGTTACTGGAGCATCATTTCACGG
AGTTTGGTTTGCTTGGTAACCCTTATGTCGCTGCTGCATATTTACTTGGCGCGACTAAAAAATTGAATGT
AGGAACTGCCGCTATTGTTCTTCCCACAGCCCATCCAGTACGCCAACTTGAAGATGTGAATTTATTGGAT
CAAATGTCAAAAGGACGATTTCGGTTTGGTATTTGCCGAGGGCTTTACAACAAGGACTTTCGCGTATTCG
GCACAGATATGAATAACAGTCGCGCCTTAGCGGAATGCTGGTACGGGCTGATAAAGAATGGCATGACAGA
GGGATATATGGAAGCTGATAATGAACATATCAAGTTCCATAAGGTAAAAGTAAACCCCGCGGCGTATAGC
AGAGGTGGCGCACCGGTTTATGTGGTGGCTGAATCAGCTTCGACGACTGAGTGGGCTGCTCAATTTGGCC
TACCGATGATATTAAGTTGGATTATAAATACTAACGAAAAGAAAGCACAACTTGAGCTTTATAATGAAGT
GGCTCAAGAATATGGGCACGATATTCATAATATCGACCATTGCTTATCATATATAACATCTGTAGATCAT
GACTCAATTAAAGCGAAAGAGATTTGCCGGAAATTTCTGGGGCATTGGTATGATTCTTATGTGAATGCTA
CGACTATTTTTGATGATTCAGACCAAACAAGAGGTTATGATTTCAATAAAGGGCAGTGGCGTGACTTTGT
ATTAAAAGGACATAAAGATACTAATCGCCGTATTGATTACAGTTACGAAATCAATCCCGTGGGAACGCCG
CAGGAATGTATTGACATAATTCAAAAAGACATTGATGCTACAGGAATATCAAATATTTGTTGTGGATTTG
AAGCTAATGGAACAGTAGACGAAATTATTGCTTCCATGAAGCTCTTCCAGTCTGATGTCATGCCATTTCT
TAAAGAAAAACAACGTTCGCTATTATATTATGGCGGTGGCGGTAGCGGCGGTGGCGGTAGCGGCGGTGGC
GGTAGCGGCGGTGGCGGTAGCAAATTTGGATTGTTCTTCCTTAACTTCATCAATTCAACAACTGTTCAAG
AACAGAGTATAGTTCGCATGCAGGAAATAACGGAGTATGTTGATAAGTTGAATTTTGAACAGATTTTAGT
GTATGAAAATCATTTTTCAGATAATGGTGTTGTCGGCGCTCCTCTGACTGTTTCTGGTTTTCTGCTCGGT
TTAACAGAGAAAATTAAAATTGGTTCATTAAATCACATCATTACAACTCATCATCCTGTCCGCATAGCGG
AGGAAGCTTGCTTATTGGATCAGTTAAGTGAAGGGAGATTTATTTTAGGGTTTAGTGATTGCGAAAAAAA
AGATGAAATGCATTTTTTTAATCGCCCGGTTGAATATCAACAGCAACTATTTGAAGAGTGTTATGAAATC
ATTAACGATGCTTTAACAACAGGCTATTGTAATCCAGATAACGATTTTTATAGCTTCCCTAAAATATCTG
TAAATCCCCATGCTTATACGCCAGGCGGACCTCGGAAATATGTAACAGCAACCAGTCATCATATTGTTGA
GTGGGCGGCCAAAAAAGGTATTCCTCTCATCTTTAAGTGGGATGATTCTAATGATGTTAGATATGAATAT
GCTGAAAGATATAAAGCCGTTGCGGATAAATATGACGTTGACCTATCAGAGATAGACCATCAGTTAATGA
TATTAGTTAACTATAACGAAGATAGTAATAAAGCTAAACAAGAGACGCGTGCATTTATTAGTGATTATGT
TCTTGAAATGCACCCTAATGAAAATTTCGAAAATAAACTTGAAGAAATAATTGCAGAAAACGCTGTCGGA
AATTATACGGAGTGTATAACTGCGGCTAAGTTGGCAATTGAAAAGTGTGGTGCGAAAAGTGTATTGCTGT
CCTTTGAACCAATGAATGATTTGATGAGCCAAAAAAATGTAATCAATATTGTTGATGATAATATTAAGAA
GTACCACACGGAATATACCTAAACGGAGCCAATGTACGCAAAAAACCCCGCTTCAGCGGGGTTTTTTCGC
CAAAAAAAACCCCGCCCTGTCAGGGGCGGGGTTTTTTTTTAGGGCCCTACGTTCGATGCTTCTTTGAGCG
AACGATCAAAAATAAGTGCCTTCCCATCAAAAAAATATAGACAACATAAAAAACTTTGTGTTATAGTTGT
AACGCTACATGGAGATTAACTCAAAAGGAGGAAAAAAAAATGGATAAGAAGCCGCTGGATGTTCTGATCT
CTGCGACCGGTCTGTGGATGTCCCGTACCGGCACGCTGCACAAGATCAAGCACTATGAGGTTTCTCGTTC
TAAAATCTACATCGAAATGGCGTGTGGTGACCATCTGGTTGTGAACAACTCTCGTTCTTGTCGTACCGCA
CGTGCATTCCGTCATCATAAATACCGTAAAACCTGCAAACGTTGTCGTGTTTCTGACGAAGATATCAACA
ACTTCCTGACCCGTTCTACCGAAGGCAAAACCTCTGTTAAAGTTAAAGTTGTTTCTGCGCCGAAAGTGAA
AAAAGCGATGCCGAAATCTGTTTCTCGTGCGCCGAAACCGCTGGAAAATCCGGTTTCTGCGAAAGCGTCT
ACCGACACCTCTCGTTCTGTTCCGTCTCCGGCGAAATCTACCCCGAACTCTCCGGTTCCGACCTCTGCAA
GTGCCCCCGCACTTACGAAGAGCCAGACTGACAGGCTTGAAGTCCTGTTAAACCCAAAAGATGAGATTTC
CCTGAATTCCGGCAAGCCTTTCAGGGAGCTTGAGTCCGAATTGCTCTCTCGCAGAAAAAAAGACCTGCAG
CAGATCTACGCGGAAGAAAGGGAGAATTATCTGGGGAAACTCGAGCGTGAAATTACCAGGTTCTTTGTGG
ACAGGGGTTTTCTGGAAATAAAATCCCCGATCCTGATCCCTCTTGAGTATATCGAAAGGATGGGCATTGA
TAATGATACCGAACTTTCAAAACAGATCTTCAGGGTTGACAAGAACTTCTGCCTGAGACCCATGCTTGCT
CCAAACCTTTACAACTACCTGCGCAAGCTTGACAGGGCCCTGCCTGATCCAATAAAAATTTTTGAAATAG
GCCCATGCTACAGAAAAGAGTCCGACGGCAAAGAACACCTCGAAGAGTTTACCATGCTGAACTTCTGCCA
GATGGGATCGGGATGCACACGGGAAAATCTTGAAAGCATAATTACGGACTTCCTGAACCACCTGGGAATT
GATTTCAAGATCGTAGGCGATTCCTGCATGGTCTATGGGGATACCCTTGATGTAATGCACGGAGACCTGG
AACTTTCCTCTGCAGTAGTCGGACCCATACCGCTTGACCGGGAATGGGGTATTGATAAACCCTGGATAGG
GGCAGGTTTCGGACTCGAACGCCTTCTAAAGGTTAAACACGACTTTAAAAATATCAAGAGAGCTGCAAGG
TCCGAGTCTTACTATAACGGGATTTCTACCAACCTGTAACCTAGGCTGCTGCCACCGCTGAGATCTATGG
CCCGCGCCCACAGGAAGGAGCTACCGGCAGCGGTGCGGACTGTTGTAACTCAGAATAAGAAATGAGGCCG
CTCATGGCGTTCTGTTGCCCGTCTCGCTGGTGAAAAGAAAAACCACCCTGGCTAACTAAGCGGCCTGCTG
ACTTTCTCGCCGATCAAATGACTGTCCGTGTGCTTCTCAAATGCCTGAGGCCAGTTTGCTCAGGCTCTCC
CCGTGGAGGTAATAATTGACGATATGATCAGTGCACGGCTAACTAAGCGGCCTGCTGACTTTCTCGCCGA
TCAAAAGGCATTTTGCTATTAAGGGATTGACGAGGGCGTATCTGCGCAGTAAGATGCGCCCCGCATTCGG
AAACCTGATCATGTAGATCGAATGGACTCTAAATCCGTTCAGCCGGGTTAGATTCCCGGGGTTTCCGCCA
GGATCCGTCGACCTGCAGATCCTTAGCGAAAGCTAAGGATTTTTTTTAAGCTTCTGCCATTCATCCGCTT
ATTATCACTTATTCAGGCGTAGCACCAGGCGTTTAAGGGCACCAATAACTGCCTTAAAAAAATTACGCCC
CGCCCTGCCACTCATCGCAGTACTGTTGTAATTCATTAAGCATTCTGCCGACGTTCATCGGATCCCGGGC
CCGTCGACTGCAGAGGCCTGCATGCAAGCTTGGCGTAATCATGATGGACTTAATTAACGGCACTCCTCAG
CAAATATAATGACCCTCTTGATAACCCAAGAGGGCATTTTTTAATGCCCATGGCGTTTATTTGCCGACTA
CCTTGGTGATCTCGCCTTTCACGTAGTGGACAAATTCTTCCAACTGATCTGCGCGCGAGGCCAAGCGATC
TTCTTCTTGTCCAAGATAAGCCTGTCTAGCTTCAAGTATGACGGGCTGATACTGGGCCGGCAGGCGCTCC
ATTGCCCAGTCGGCAGCGACATCCTTCGGCGCGATTTTGCCGGTTACTGCGCTGTACCAAATGCGGGACA
ACGTAAGCACTACATTTCGCTCATCGCCAGCCCAGTCGGGCGGCGAGTTCCATAGCGTTAAGGTTTCATT
TAGCGCCTCAAATAGATCCTGTTCAGGAACCGGATCAAAGAGTTCCTCCGCCGCTGGACCTACCAAGGCA
ACGCTATGTTCTCTTGCTTTTGTCAGCAAGATAGCCAGATCAATGTCGATCGTGGCTGGCTCGAAGATAC
CTGCAAGAATGTCATTGCGCTGCCATTCTCCAAATTGCAGTTCGCGCTTAGCTGGATAACGCCACGGAAT
GATGTCGTCGTGCACAACAATGGTGACTTCTACAGCGCGGAGAATCTCGCTCTCTCCAGGGGAAGCCGAA
GTTTCCAAAAGGTCGTTGATCAAAGCTCGCCGCGTTGTTTCATCAAGCCTTACGGTCACCGTAACCAGCA
AATCAATATCACTGTGTGGCTTCAGGCCGCCATCCACTGCGGAGCCGTACAAATGTACGGCCAGCAACGT
CGGTTCGAGATGGCGCTCGATGACGCCAACTACCTCTGATAGTTGAGTCGATACTTCGGCGATCACCGCT
TCCCTCATACTCTTCCTTTTTCAATATTATTGAAGCATTTATCAGGGTTATTGTCTCATGAGCGGATACA
TATTTGAATGTATTTAGAAAAATATTAATTGCGTTGCGCTCACTGCCCGCTTTCCAGGCCAAATAGGCCG
T
Features (pLannotate 1.2.2; 16 found; start..end, strand, type, name):
    774..914     -  misc_feature   bom: basis of mobility region from pBR322
   1016..1207    -  CDS            rop: Rop protein, which maintains plasmids at low copy number; rop
   1248..1304    +  CDS            mbeC (fragment): MBEC_ECOLX - Experimental evidence at protein level: Swiss-Prot protein existence level 1. Required for efficient mobilization of ColE1 plasmid and is thus essential to promote the specific transfer of the plasmid during conjugation. Probably functions by inducing DNA bending, helping the MbeA relaxase to melt the DNA around the nic site and cleave the phosphodiester bond. Binds specifically double-stranded DNA (dsDNA) containing the ColE1 oriT but does not recognize the inverted repeat (IR). From Escherichia coli.
   1319..1363    +  terminator     rrnB T1 terminator: transcription terminator T1 from the E. coli rrnB gene
   1583..2856    +  CDS            M13 gene III (fragment) (sequence partly withheld): pIII; III; minor coat protein
   2856..3935    +  CDS            luxA (sequence partly withheld): LUXA1_PHOLU - Experimental evidence at protein level: Swiss-Prot protein existence level 1. Light-emitting reaction in luminous bacteria. From Photorhabdus luminescens (Xenorhabdus luminescens).
   3999..4979    +  CDS            LuxB: LuxB luciferase subunit; luxB; from the Photorhabdus luminescens bioluminescence operon
   5207..6463    +  CDS            pylS: PYLS_METBA - Experimental evidence at protein level: Swiss-Prot protein existence level 1. Catalyzes the attachment of pyrrolysine to tRNA(Pyl). Pyrrolysine is a lysine derivative encoded by the termination codon UAG. From Methanosarcina barkeri.
   6471..6488    +  CDS            SET1 (fragment): solubility-enhancement tag derived from T7 phage gene 10B
   6579..6619    +  CDS            lacI (fragment): lac repressor; lacI; The lac repressor binds to the lac operator to inhibit transcription in E. coli. This inhibition can be relieved by adding lactose or isopropyl-β-D-thiogalactopyranoside (IPTG).
   6845..6913    +  ncRNA          tRNA: Accession: RF00005 - tRNA
   6936..6965    +  terminator     bacterial terminator (fragment): putative bacterial transcription terminator
   7050..7109    -  CDS            CmR (fragment): chloramphenicol acetyltransferase; cat; confers resistance to chloramphenicol
   7254..8045    -  CDS            SmR: aminoglycoside adenylyltransferase (Murphy, 1985); aadA; confers resistance to spectinomycin and streptomycin
   8046..8117    -  promoter       AmpR promoter: bla
   8178..588     +  rep_origin     ori (across the origin): high-copy-number ColE1/pMB1/pBR322/pUC origin of replication
