>Addgene plasmid #172143 | pJH61 | addgene full sequence | sequence record 338567 | Addgene NGS Result
GCGGTGGCGGTAGCAAATTTGGATTGTTCTTCCTTAACTTCATCAATTCAACAACTGTTCAAGAACAGAG
TATAGTTCGCATGCAGGAAATAACGGAGTATGTTGATAAGTTGAATTTTGAACAGATTTTAGTGTATGAA
AATCATTTTTCAGATAATGGTGTTGTCGGCGCTCCTCTGACTGTTTCTGGTTTTCTGCTCGGTTTAACAG
AGAAAATTAAAATTGGTTCATTAAATCACATCATTACAACTCATCATCCTGTCCGCATAGCGGAGGAAGC
TTGCTTATTGGATCAGTTAAGTGAAGGGAGATTTATTTTAGGGTTTAGTGATTGCGAAAAAAAAGATGAA
ATGCATTTTTTTAATCGCCCGGTTGAATATCAACAGCAACTATTTGAAGAGTGTTATGAAATCATTAACG
ATGCTTTAACAACAGGCTATTGTAATCCAGATAACGATTTTTATAGCTTCCCTAAAATATCTGTAAATCC
CCATGCTTATACGCCAGGCGGACCTCGGAAATATGTAACAGCAACCAGTCATCATATTGTTGAGTGGGCG
GCCAAAAAAGGTATTCCTCTCATCTTTAAGTGGGATGATTCTAATGATGTTAGATATGAATATGCTGAAA
GATATAAAGCCGTTGCGGATAAATATGACGTTGACCTATCAGAGATAGACCATCAGTTAATGATATTAGT
TAACTATAACGAAGATAGTAATAAAGCTAAACAAGAGACGCGTGCATTTATTAGTGATTATGTTCTTGAA
ATGCACCCTAATGAAAATTTCGAAAATAAACTTGAAGAAATAATTGCAGAAAACGCTGTCGGAAATTATA
CGGAGTGTATAACTGCGGCTAAGTTGGCAATTGAAAAGTGTGGTGCGAAAAGTGTATTGCTGTCCTTTGA
ACCAATGAATGATTTGATGAGCCAAAAAAATGTAATCAATATTGTTGATGATAATATTAAGAAGTACCAC
ACGGAATATACCTAAACGGAGCCAATGTACGCAAAAAACCCCGCTTCAGCGGGGTTTTTTCGCCAAAAAA
AACCCCGCCCTGTCAGGGGCGGGGTTTTTTTTTAGGGCCCTACGTTCGATGCTTCTTTGAGCGAACGATC
AAAAATAAGTGCCTTCCCATCAAAAAAATATAGACAACATAAAAAACTTTGTGTTATAGTTGTAACGCTA
CATGGAGATTAACTCAAAAGGAGGAAAAAAAAATGGATAAGAAGCCGCTGGATGTTCTGATCTCTGCGAC
CGGTCTGTGGATGTCCCGTACCGGCACGCTGCACAAGATCAAGCACTATGAGGTTTCTCGTTCTAAAATC
TACATCGAAATGGCGTGTGGTGACCATCTGGTTGTGAACAACTCTCGTTCTTGTCGTACCGCACGTGCAT
TCCGTCATCATAAATACCGTAAAACCTGCAAACGTTGTCGTGTTTCTGACGAAGATATCAACAACTTCCT
GACCCGTTCTACCGAAGGCAAAACCTCTGTTAAAGTTAAAGTTGTTTCTGCGCCGAAAGTGAAAAAAGCG
ATGCCGAAATCTGTTTCTCGTGCGCCGAAACCGCTGGAAAATCCGGTTTCTGCGAAAGCGTCTACCGACA
CCTCTCGTTCTGTTCCGTCTCCGGCGAAATCTACCCCGAACTCTCCGGTTCCGACCTCTGCAAGTGCCCC
CGCACTTACGAAGAGCCAGACTGACAGGCTTGAAGTCCTGTTAAACCCAAAAGATGAGATTTCCCTGAAT
TCCGGCAAGCCTTTCAGGGAGCTTGAGTCCGAATTGCTCTCTCGCAGAAAAAAAGACCTGCAGCAGATCT
ACGCGGAAGAAAGGGAGAATTATCTGGGGAAACTCGAGCGTGAAATTACCAGGTTCTTTGTGGACAGGGG
TTTTCTGGAAATAAAATCCCCGATCCTGATCCCTCTTGAGTATATCGAAAGGATGGGCATTGATAATGAT
ACCGAACTTTCAAAACAGATCTTCAGGGTTGACAAGAACTTCTGCCTGAGACCCATGCTTGCTCCAAACC
TTTACAACTACCTGCGCAAGCTTGACAGGGCCCTGCCTGATCCAATAAAAATTTTTGAAATAGGCCCATG
CTACAGAAAAGAGTCCGACGGCAAAGAACACCTCGAAGAGTTTACCATGCTGAACTTCTGCCAGATGGGA
TCGGGATGCACACGGGAAAATCTTGAAAGCATAATTACGGACTTCCTGAACCACCTGGGAATTGATTTCA
AGATCGTAGGCGATTCCTGCATGGTCTATGGGGATACCCTTGATGTAATGCACGGAGACCTGGAACTTTC
CTCTGCAGTAGTCGGACCCATACCGCTTGACCGGGAATGGGGTATTGATAAACCCTGGATAGGGGCAGGT
TTCGGGCTCGAACGCCTTCTAAAGGTTAAACACGACTTTAAAAATATCAAGAGAGCTGCAAGGTCCGAGT
CTTACTATAACGGGATTTCTACCAACCTGTAACCTAGGCTGCTGCCACCGCTGAGATCTATGGCCCGCGC
CCACAGGAAGGAGCTACCGGCAGCGGTGCGGACTGTTGTAACTCATAATAAGAAATGAGGCCGCTCATGG
CGTTCTGTTGCCCGTCTCGCTGGTGAAAAGAAAAACCACCCTGGCTAACTAAGCGGCCTGCTGACTTTCT
CGCCGATCAAATGACTGTCCGTGTGCTTCTCAAATGCCTGAGGCCAGTTTGCTCAGGCTCTCCCCGTGGA
GGTAATAATTGACGATATGATCAGTGCACGGCTAACTAAGCGGCCTGCTGACTTTCTCGCCGATCAAAAG
GCATTTTGCTATTAAGGGATTGACGAGGGCGTATCTGCGCAGTAAGATGCGCCCCGCATTCGGAAACCTG
ATCATGTAGATCGAATGGACTCTAAATCCGTTCAGCCGGGTTAGATTCCCGGGGTTTCCGCCAGGATCCG
TCGACCTGCAGATCCTTAGCGAAAGCTAAGGATTTTTTTTAAGCTTCTGCCATTCATCCGCTTATTATCA
CTTATTCAGGCGTAGCAACCAGGCGTTTAAGGGCACCAATAACTGCCTTAAAAAAATTACGCCCCGCCCT
GCCACTCATCGCAGTACTGTTGTAATTCATTAAGCATTCTGCCGACGTTCATCGGATCCCGGGCCCGTCG
ACTGCAGAGGCCTGCATGCAAGCTTGGCGTAATCATGATGGACTTAATTAACGGCACTCCTCAGCAAATA
TAATGACCCTCTTGATAACCCAAGAGGGCATTTTTTAATGCCCATGGCGTTTATTTGCCGACTACCTTGG
TGATCTCGCCTTTCACGTAGTGGACAAATTCTTCCAACTGATCTGCGCGCGAGGCCAAGCGATCTTCTTC
TTGTCCAAGATAAGCCTGTCTAGCTTCAAGTATGACGGGCTGATACTGGGCCGGCAGGCGCTCCATTGCC
CAGTCGGCAGCGACATCCTTCGGCGCGATTTTGCCGGTTACTGCGCTGTACCAAATGCGGGACAACGTAA
GCACTACATTTCGCTCATCGCCAGCCCAGTCGGGCGGCGAGTTCCATAGCGTTAAGGTTTCATTTAGCGC
CTCAAATAGATCCTGTTCAGGAACCGGATCAAAGAGTTCCTCCGCCGCTGGACCTACCAAGGCAACGCTA
TGTTCTCTTGCTTTTGTCAGCAAGATAGCCAGATCAATGTCGATCGTGGCTGGCTCGAAGATACCTGCAA
GAATGTCATTGCGCTGCCATTCTCCAAATTGCAGTTCGCGCTTAGCTGGATAACGCCACGGAATGATGTC
GTCGTGCACAACAATGGTGACTTCTACAGCGCGGAGAATCTCGCTCTCTCCAGGGGAAGCCGAAGTTTCC
AAAAGGTCGTTGATCAAAGCTCGCCGCGTTGTTTCATCAAGCCTTACGGTCACCGTAACCAGCAAATCAA
TATCACTGTGTGGCTTCAGGCCGCCATCCACTGCGGAGCCGTACAAATGTACGGCCAGCAACGTCGGTTC
GAGATGGCGCTCGATGACGCCAACTACCTCTGATAGTTGAGTCGATACTTCGGCGATCACCGCTTCCCTC
ATACTCTTCCTTTTTCAATATTATTGAAGCATTTATCAGGGTTATTGTTTCATGAGCGTATACATATTTG
AATGTATTTAGAAAAATATTAATTGCGTTGCGCTCACTGCCCGCTTTCCAGGCCAAATAGGCCGTTGAGA
TCCTTTTTTTCTGCGCGTAATCTGCTGCTTGCAAACAAAAAAACCACCGCTACCAGCGGTGGTTTGTTTG
CCGGATCAAGAGCTACCACCTCTTTTTCCGAAGGTAACTGGCTTCAGCAGAGCGCAGATACCAAATACTG
TCCTTCTAGTGTAGCCGTAGTTAGGCCACCACTTCAAGAACTCTGTAGCACCGCCTACATACCTCGCTCT
GCTAATCCTGTTACCAGTGGCTGCTGCCAGTGGCGATAAGTCGTGTCTTACCGGGTTGGACTCAAGACGA
TAGTTACCGGATAAGGCGCAGCGGTCGGGCTGAACGGGGGGTTCGTGCACACAGCCCAGCTTGGAGCGAA
CGACCTACACCGAACTGAGATACCTACAGCGTGAGCTATGAGAAAGCGCCACGCTTCCCGAAGGGAGAAA
GGCGGACAGGTATCCGGTAAGCGGCAGGGTCGGAACAGGAGAGCGCACGAGGGAGCTTCCAGGGGGAAAC
GCCTGGTATCTTTATAGTCCTGTCGGGTTTCGCCACCTCTGACTTGAGCGTCGATTTTTGTGATGCTCGT
CAGGGGGGCGGAGCCTATGGAAAAACGCCAGCAACGCGGCCTTTTTACGGTTCCTGGCCTTTTGCTGGCC
TTTTGCTCACATGTTCTTTCCTGCGTTATCCCCTGATTCTGTGGATAACCGTATTACCGCCTTTGAGTGA
GCTGATACCGCTCGCCGCAGCCGAACGACCGAGCGCAGCGAGTCAGTGAGCGAGGAAGCGGAAGAGCGCC
TGATGCGGTATTTTCTCCTTACGCATCTGTGCGGTATTTCACACCGCATATGGTGCACTCTCAGTACAAT
CTGCTCTGATGCCGCATAGTTAAGCCAGTATACACTCCGCTATCGCTACGTGACTGGGTCATGGCTGCGC
CCCGACACCCGCCAACACCCGCTGACGCGCCCTGACGGGCTTGTCTGCTCCCGGCATCCGCTTACAGACA
AGCTGTGACCGTCTCCGGGAGCTGCATGTGTCAGAGGTTTTCACCGTCATCACCGAAACGCGCGAGGCAG
CTGCGGTAAAGCTCATCAGCGTGGTCGTGAAGCGATTCACAGATGTCTGCCTGTTCATCCGCGTCCAGCT
CGTTGAGTTTCTCCAGAAGCGTTAATGTCTGGCTTCTGATAAAGCGGGCCATGTTAAGGGCGGTTTTTTC
CTGTTTGGTCACTGATGCCTCCGTGTAAGGGGGATTTCTGTTCATGGGGGTAATGATACCGATGAAACGA
GAGAGGATGCTCACGATACGGGTTACTGATGATGAACAAAGAGGACATCCGGTCAAATAAAACGAAAGGC
TCAGTCGAAAGACTGGGCCTTTCGTTTTGCTGAGGAGACTTAGGGACCCTGATGAAATTCGCCACTTGTT
AGTGTAATTCGCTAACTCATCCTGGCATGTTGCTGTTGATTCTTCAATCAGATCTTTATAAATCAAAAAG
ATAAAAAATTGGCACGCAAATTGTATTAACAGTTCAGCAGGACAATCCTGAACGCAGAAATCAAGAGGAC
AACATTACCTGCAGGTGCAGTAAGGAGGAAAAAAAAA
[83 nt withheld, positions 5778-5860]
TAG
[98 nt withheld, positions 5864-5961]
A
[305 nt withheld, positions 5963-6267]
G
[176 nt withheld, positions 6269-6444]
CCAATCGTCTGACCTGCCTCAACCTCCTGTC
[82 nt withheld, positions 6476-6557]
GCTCTGAGGGA
[161 nt withheld, positions 6569-6729]
T
[41 nt withheld, positions 6731-6771]
T
[62 nt withheld, positions 6773-6834]
A
[35 nt withheld, positions 6836-6870]
CCTCCCTCAATCGGTTGAATGTCGCCCTTTTGTCTTTGGCGCTGGTAAACCTTACGAGTTCAGTATCGAC
TGCGATAAGATCAACCTGTTCCGC
[50 nt withheld, positions 6965-7014]
T
[37 nt withheld, positions 7016-7052]
GAAATTTGGAAACTTTTTGCTTACATACCAACCTCCCCAATTTTCCCAAACAGAGGTAATGAAACGTTTG
GTTAAATTAGGTCGCATCTCTGAGGAGTGTGGTTTTGATACCGTATGGTTACTGGAGCATCATTTCACGG
AGTTTGGTTTGCTTGGTAACCCTTATGTCGCTGCTGCATATTTACTTGGCGCGACTAAAAAATTGAATGT
AGGAACTGCCGCTATTGTTCTTCCCACAGCCCATCCAGTACGCCAACTTGAAGATGTGAATTTATTGGAT
CAAATGTCAAAAGGACGATTTCGGTTTGGTATTTGCCGAGGGCTTTACAACAAGGACTTTCGCGTATTCG
GCACAGATATGAATAACAGTCGCGCCTTAGCGGAATGCTGGTACGGGCTGATAAAGAATGGCATGACAGA
GGGATATATGGAAGCTGATAATGAACATATCAAGTTCCATAAGGTAAAAGTAAACCCCGCGGCGTATAGC
AGAGGTGGCGCACCGGTTTATGTGGTGGCTGAATCAGCTTCGACGACTGAGTGGGCTGCTCAATTTGGCC
TACCGATGATATTAAGTTGGATTATAAATACTAACGAAAAGAAAGCACAACTTGAGCTTTATAATGAAGT
GGCTCAAGAATATGGGCACGATATTCATAATATCGACCATTGCTTATCATATATAACATCTGTAGATCAT
GACTCAATTAAAGCGAAAGAGATTTGCCGGAAATTTCTGGGGCATTGGTATGATTCTTATGTGAATGCTA
CGACTATTTTTGATGATTCAGACCAAACAAGAGGTTATGATTTCAATAAAGGGCAGTGGCGTGACTTTGT
ATTAAAAGGACATAAAGATACTAATCGCCGTATTGATTACAGTTACGAAATCAATCCCGTGGGAACGCCG
CAGGAATGTATTGACATAATTCAAAAAGACATTGATGCTACAGGAATATCAAATATTTGTTGTGGATTTG
AAGCTAATGGAACAGTAGACGAAATTATTGCTTCCATGAAGCTCTTCCAGTCTGATGTCATGCCATTTCT
TAAAGAAAAACAACGTTCGCTATTATATTATGGCGGTGGCGGTAGCGGCGGTGGCGGTAGCGGCGGTGGC
GGTAGCG
Features (pLannotate 1.2.2; 16 found; start..end, strand, type, name):
     15..995     +  CDS            LuxB: LuxB luciferase subunit; luxB; from the Photorhabdus luminescens bioluminescence operon
   1223..2479    +  CDS            pylS: PYLS_METBA - Experimental evidence at protein level: Swiss-Prot protein existence level 1. Catalyzes the attachment of pyrrolysine to tRNA(Pyl). Pyrrolysine is a lysine derivative encoded by the termination codon UAG. From Methanosarcina barkeri.
   2487..2504    +  CDS            SET1 (fragment): solubility-enhancement tag derived from T7 phage gene 10B
   2595..2635    +  CDS            lacI (fragment): lac repressor; lacI; The lac repressor binds to the lac operator to inhibit transcription in E. coli. This inhibition can be relieved by adding lactose or isopropyl-β-D-thiogalactopyranoside (IPTG).
   2861..2929    +  ncRNA          tRNA: Accession: RF00005 - tRNA
   2952..2981    +  terminator     bacterial terminator (fragment): putative bacterial transcription terminator
   3067..3126    -  CDS            CmR (fragment): chloramphenicol acetyltransferase; cat; confers resistance to chloramphenicol
   3271..4062    -  CDS            SmR: aminoglycoside adenylyltransferase (Murphy, 1985); aadA; confers resistance to spectinomycin and streptomycin
   4063..4148    -  promoter       AmpR promoter (fragment): bla
   4195..4783    +  rep_origin     ori: high-copy-number ColE1/pMB1/pBR322/pUC origin of replication
   4969..5109    -  misc_feature   bom: basis of mobility region from pBR322
   5211..5402    -  CDS            rop: Rop protein, which maintains plasmids at low copy number; rop
   5443..5499    +  CDS            mbeC (fragment): MBEC_ECOLX - Experimental evidence at protein level: Swiss-Prot protein existence level 1. Required for efficient mobilization of ColE1 plasmid and is thus essential to promote the specific transfer of the plasmid during conjugation. Probably functions by inducing DNA bending, helping the MbeA relaxase to melt the DNA around the nic site and cleave the phosphodiester bond. Binds specifically double-stranded DNA (dsDNA) containing the ColE1 oriT but does not recognize the inverted repeat (IR). From Escherichia coli.
   5514..5558    +  terminator     rrnB T1 terminator: transcription terminator T1 from the E. coli rrnB gene
   5778..7051    +  CDS            M13 gene III (fragment) (sequence partly withheld): pIII; III; minor coat protein
   7051..8130    +  CDS            luxA (sequence partly withheld): LUXA1_PHOLU - Experimental evidence at protein level: Swiss-Prot protein existence level 1. Light-emitting reaction in luminous bacteria. From Photorhabdus luminescens (Xenorhabdus luminescens).
