[The description below was written by a language model from this plasmid's Addgene catalogue record and pLannotate feature annotations shown in this document.]
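Description:
pJH61 is a bacterial accessory plasmid of about 8.2 kb, built for phage-assisted continuous evolution (PACE) of pylBCD variants, the genes of the pyrrolysine biosynthetic pathway. It replicates in E. coli from a ColE1/pMB1-type origin. The bom region and an intact rop gene are also annotated, although the record lists the plasmid as high copy. Selection is by spectinomycin, through the aadA (SmR) adenylyltransferase gene, which sits directly downstream of an AmpR (bla) promoter. Short annotated fragments of CmR, lacI, mbeC and a SET1 tag look like cloning remnants rather than functional parts. The depositor and sequencing-verified records differ by one nucleotide in length and show the same feature set in the same order.

The payload links phage propagation to pyrrolysine production. According to the record, the phage shock promoter (Ppsp) drives M13 gene III with an amber stop codon at position P29 (gIII.1TAG), followed by luxA and luxB from Photorhabdus luminescens. The promoter itself is not annotated in the feature tables, but an rrnB T1 terminator lies upstream and insulates the cassette. A second unit expresses pylS, the Methanosarcina barkeri pyrrolysyl-tRNA synthetase, from a strong Plpp variant (eG) with a strong ribosome-binding site (SD8). PproK drives pylT, the cognate amber suppressor tRNA, which appears as the tRNA feature ahead of a terminator.

Full-length pIII, the coat protein that selection phage lacking gene III would need for infectivity, can be made only if the amber codon is suppressed with pyrrolysine. This means phage carrying more productive pylBCD variants should propagate better. The luxAB luciferase provides a luminescence readout of transcription from the same promoter.
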