Addgene plasmid #172143: pJH61
Purpose: Accessory Plasmid for PACE of pylBCD variants
Depositing lab: Matthew Bennett. Depositing organization: Rice University. Publication: Improved pyrrolysine biosynthesis through phage assisted non-continuous directed evolution of the complete pathway. Ho JML, Miller CA, Smith KA, Mattia JR, Bennett MR. Nat Commun. 2021 Jun 24;12(1):3914. doi: 10.1038/s41467-021-24183-9. PubMed 34168131.
Backbone
  Vector backbone: ColE1
  Vector type: Bacterial Expression
Growth in bacteria
  Bacterial resistance: Spectinomycin, 50 μg/mL
  Growth temperature: 37°C
  Growth strain: NEB Stable
  Copy number: High Copy
Gene/Insert
  Gene/Insert name: Ppsp gIII.1TAG, luxAB; Plpp [eG SD8] pylS; PproK pylT
  Species: Synthetic
  Mutation: gIII(P29*); [strong promoter eG, strong RBS SD8] pylS
  Cloning method: Gibson Cloning
Terms and licenses: Academic/Nonprofit Terms; Industry Terms: Not Available to Industry
How to cite: pJH61 was a gift from Matthew Bennett (Addgene plasmid # 172143 ; http://n2t.net/addgene:172143 ; RRID:Addgene_172143)
